>Addgene plasmid #147440 | pETM-60-DmNot1_1710-2505_R | depositor full sequence | sequence record 289887 | Full Sequence
TGGCGAATGGG
[124 nt withheld, positions 12-135]
C
[91 nt withheld, positions 137-227]
A
[49 nt withheld, positions 229-277]
CCTTTGACGTTGGAGTCCACGTTCTTT
[37 nt withheld, positions 305-341]
ACCCTATCTCGGTCTATTCTTTTGATTTATAAGGGATTTTGCCGATTTCGGCCTATTGGTTAAAAAATGA
GCTGATTTAACAAAAATTTAACGCGAATTTTAACAAAATATTAACGTTTACAATTTCAGGTGGCACTTTT
CGGGGAAATGTGCGCGGAACCCCTATTTGTTTATTTTTCTAAATACATTCAAATATGTATCCGCTCATGA
ATTAATTCTTAGAAAAACTCATCGAGCATCAAATGAAACTGCAATTTATTCATATCAGGATTATCAATAC
CATATTTTTGAAAAAGCCGTTTCTGTAATGAAGGAGAAAACTCACCGAGGCAGTTCCATAGGATGGCAAG
ATCCTGGTATCGGTCTGCGATTCCGACTCGTCCAACATCAATACAACCTATTAATTTCCCCTCGTCAAAA
ATAAGGTTATCAAGTGAGAAATCACCATGAGTGACGACTGAATCCGGTGAGAATGGCAAAAGTTTATGCA
TTTCTTTCCAGACTTGTTCAACAGGCCAGCCATTACGCTCGTCATCAAAATCACTCGCATCAACCAAACC
GTTATTCATTCGTGATTGCGCCTGAGCGAGACGAAATACGCGATCGCTGTTAAAAGGACAATTACAAACA
GGAATCGAATGCAACCGGCGCAGGAACACTGCCAGCGCATCAACAATATTTTCACCTGAATCAGGATATT
CTTCTAATACCTGGAATGCTGTTTTCCCGGGGATCGCAGTGGTGAGTAACCATGCATCATCAGGAGTACG
GATAAAATGCTTGATGGTCGGAAGAGGCATAAATTCCGTCAGCCAGTTTAGTCTGACCATCTCATCTGTA
ACATCATTGGCAACGCTACCTTTGCCATGTTTCAGAAACAACTCTGGCGCATCGGGCTTCCCATACAATC
GATAGATTGTCGCACCTGATTGCCCGACATTATCGCGAGCCCATTTATACCCATATAAATCAGCATCCAT
GTTGGAATTTAATCGCGGCCTAGAGCAAGACGTTTCCCGTTGAATATGGCTCATAACACCCCTTGTATTA
CTGTTTATGTAAGCAGACAGTTTTATTGTTCATGACCAAAATCCCTTAACGTGAGTTTTCGTTCCACTGA
GCGTCAGACCCCGTAGAAAAGATCAAAGGATCTTCTTGAGATCCTTTTTTTCTGCGCGTAATCTGCTGCT
TGCAAACAAAAAAACCACCGCTACCAGCGGTGGTTTGTTTGCCGGATCAAGAGCTACCAACTCTTTTTCC
GAAGGTAACTGGCTTCAGCAGAGCGCAGATACCAAATACTGTCCTTCTAGTGTAGCCGTAGTTAGGCCAC
CACTTCAAGAACTCTGTAGCACCGCCTACATACCTCGCTCTGCTAATCCTGTTACCAGTGGCTGCTGCCA
GTGGCGATAAGTCGTGTCTTACCGGGTTGGACTCAAGACGATAGTTACCGGATAAGGCGCAGCGGTCGGG
CTGAACGGGGGGTTCGTGCACACAGCCCAGCTTGGAGCGAACGACCTACACCGAACTGAGATACCTACAG
CGTGAGCTATGAGAAAGCGCCACGCTTCCCGAAGGGAGAAAGGCGGACAGGTATCCGGTAAGCGGCAGGG
TCGGAACAGGAGAGCGCACGAGGGAGCTTCCAGGGGGAAACGCCTGGTATCTTTATAGTCCTGTCGGGTT
TCGCCACCTCTGACTTGAGCGTCGATTTTTGTGATGCTCGTCAGGGGGGCGGAGCCTATGGAAAAACGCC
AGCAACGCGGCCTTTTTACGGTTCCTGGCCTTTTGCTGGCCTTTTGCTCACATGTTCTTTCCTGCGTTAT
CCCCTGATTCTGTGGATAACCGTATTACCGCCTTTGAGTGAGCTGATACCGCTCGCCGCAGCCGAACGAC
CGAGCGCAGCGAGTCAGTGAGCGAGGAAGCGGAAGAGCGCCTGATGCGGTATTTTCTCCTTACGCATCTG
TGCGGTATTTCACACCGCATATATGGTGCACTCTCAGTACAATCTGCTCTGATGCCGCATAGTTAAGCCA
GTATACACTCCGCTATCGCTACGTGACTGGGTCATGGCTGCGCCCCGACACCCGCCAACACCCGCTGACG
CGCCCTGACGGGCTTGTCTGCTCCCGGCATCCGCTTACAGACAAGCTGTGACCGTCTCCGGGAGCTGCAT
GTGTCAGAGGTTTTCACCGTCATCACCGAAACGCGCGAGGCAGCTGCGGTAAAGCTCATCAGCGTGGTCG
TGAAGCGATTCACAGATGTCTGCCTGTTCATCCGCGTCCAGCTCGTTGAGTTTCTCCAGAAGCGTTAATG
TCTGGCTTCTGATAAAGCGGGCCATGTTAAGGGCGGTTTTTTCCTGTTTGGTCACTGATGCCTCCGTGTA
AGGGGGATTTCTGTTCATGGGGGTAATGATACCGATGAAACGAGAGAGGATGCTCACGATACGGGTTACT
GATGATGAACATGCCCGGTTACTGGAACGTTGTGAGGGTAAACAACTGGCGGTATGGATGCGGCGGGACC
AGAGAAAAATCACTCAGGGTCAATGCCAGCGCTTCGTTAATACAGATGTAGGTGTTCCACAGGGTAGCCA
GCAGCATCCTGCGATGCAGATCCGGAACATAATGGTGCAGGGCGCTGACTTCCGCGTTTCCAGACTTTAC
GAAACACGGAAACCGAAGACCATTCATGTTGTTGCTCAGGTCGCAGACGTTTTGCAGCAGCAGTCGCTTC
ACGTTCGCTCGCGTATCGGTGATTCATTCTGCTAACCAGTAAGGCAACCCCGCCAGCCTAGCCGGGTCCT
CAACGACAGGAGCACGATCATGCGCACCCGTGGGGCCGCCATGCCGGCGATAATGGCCTGCTTCTCGCCG
AAACGTTTGGTGGCGGGACCAGTGACGAAGGCTTGAGCGAGGGCGTGCAAGATTCCGAATACCGCAAGCG
ACAGGCCGATCATCGTCGCGCTCCAGCGAAAGCGGTCCTCGCCGAAAATGACCCAGAGCGCTGCCGGCAC
CTGTCCTACGAGTTGCATGATAAAGAAGACAGTCATAAGTGCGGCGACGATAGTCATGCCCCGCGCCCAC
CGGAAGGAGCTGACTGGGTTGAAGGCTCTCAAGGGCATCGGTCGAGATCCCGGTGCCTAATGAGTGAGCT
AACTTACATTAATTGCGTTGCGCTCACTGCCCGCTTTCCAGTCGGGAAACCTGTCGTGCCAGCTGCATTA
ATGAATCGGCCAACGCGCGGGGAGAGGCGGTTTGCGTATTGGGCGCCAGGGTGGTTTTTCTTTTCACCAG
TGAGACGGGCAACAGCTGATTGCCCTTCACCGCCTGGCCCTGAGAGAGTTGCAGCAAGCGGTCCACGCTG
GTTTGCCCCAGCAGGCGAAAATCCTGTTTGATGGTGGTTAACGGCGGGATATAACATGAGCTGTCTTCGG
TATCGTCGTATCCCACTACCGAGATATCCGCACCAACGCGCAGCCCGGACTCGGTAATGGCGCGCATTGC
GCCCAGCGCCATCTGATCGTTGGCAACCAGCATCGCAGTGGGAACGATGCCCTCATTCAGCATTTGCATG
GTTTGTTGAAAACCGGACATGGCACTCCAGTCGCCTTCCCGTTCCGCTATCGGCTGAATTTGATTGCGAG
TGAGATATTTATGCCAGCCAGCCAGACGCAGACGCGCCGAGACAGAACTTAATGGGCCCGCTAACAGCGC
GATTTGCTGGTGACCCAATGCGACCAGATGCTCCACGCCCAGTCGCGTACCGTCTTCATGGGAGAAAATA
ATACTGTTGATGGGTGTCTGGTCAGAGACATCAAGAAATAACGCCGGAACATTAGTGCAGGCAGCTTCCA
CAGCAATGGCATCCTGGTCATCCAGCGGATAGTTAATGATCAGCCCACTGACGCGTTGCGCGAGAAGATT
GTGCACCGCCGCTTTACAGGCTTCGACGCCGCTTCGTTCTACCATCGACACCACCACGCTGGCACCCAGT
TGATCGGCGCGAGATTTAATCGCCGCGACAATTTGCGACGGCGCGTGCAGGGCCAGACTGGAGGTGGCAA
CGCCAATCAGCAACGACTGTTTGCCCGCCAGTTGTTGTGCCACGCGGTTGGGAATGTAATTCAGCTCCGC
CATCGCCGCTTCCACTTTTTCCCGCGTTTTCGCAGAAACGTGGCTGGCCTGGTTCACCACGCGGGAAACG
GTCTGATAAGAGACACCGGCATACTCTGCGACATCGTATAACGTTACTGGTTTCACATTCACCACCCTGA
ATTGACTCTCTTCCGGGCGCTATCATGCCATACCGCGAAAGGTTTTGCGCCATTCGATGGTGTCCGGGAT
CTCGACGCTCTCCCTTATGCGACTCCTGCATTAGGAAGCAGCCCAGTAGTAGGTTGAGGCCGTTGAGCAC
CGCCGCCGCAAGGAATGGTGCATGCAAGGAGATGGCGCCCAACAGTCCCCCGGCCACGGGGCCTGCCACC
ATACCCACGCCGAAACAAGCGCTCATGAGCCCGAAGTGGCGAGCCCGATCTTCCCCATCGGTGATGTCGG
CGATATAGGCGCCAGCAACCGCACCTGTGGCGCCGGTGATGCCGGCCACGATGCGTCCGGCGTAGAGGAT
CGAGATCTCGATCCCGCGAAATTAATACGACTCACTATAGGGGAATTGTGAGCGGATAACAATTCCCCTC
TAGAAATAATTTTGTTTAACTTTAAGAAGGAGATATACCATGAAAGAAATTTTGGCTGTAGTTGAAGCCG
TATCCAATGAAAAGGCGCTACCTCGCGAGAAGATTTTCGAAGCATTGGAAAGCGCGCTGGCGACAGCAAC
AAAGAAAAAATATGAACAAGAGATCGACGTCCGCGTACAGATCGATCGCAAAAGCGGTGATTTTGACACT
TTCCGTCGCTGGTTAGTTGTTGATGAAGTCACCCAGCCGACCAAGGAAATCACCCTTGAAGCCGCACGTT
ATGAAGATGAAAGCCTGAACCTGGGCGATTACGTTGAAGATCAGATTGAGTCTGTTACCTTTGACCGTAT
CACTACCCAGACGGCAAAACAGGTTATCGTGCAGAAAGTGCGTGAAGCCGAACGTGCGATGGTGGTTGAT
CAGTTCCGTGAACACGAAGGTGAAATCATCACCGGCGTGGTGAAAAAAGTAAACCGCGACAACATCTCTC
TGGATCTGGGCAACAACGCTGAAGCCGTGATCCTGCGCGAAGATATGCTGCCGCGTGAAAACTTCCGCCC
TGGCGACCGCGTTCGTGGCGTGCTCTATTCCGTTCGCCCGGAAGCGCGTGGCGCGCAACTGTTCGTCACT
CGTTCCAAGCCGGAAATGCTGATCGAACTGTTCCGTATTGAAGTGCCAGAAATCGGCGAAGAAGTGATTG
AAATTAAAGCAGCGGCTCGCGATCCGGGTTCTCGTGCGAAAATCGCGGTGAAAACCAACGATAAACGTAT
CGATCCGGTAGGTGCTTGCGTAGGTATGCGTGGCGCGCGTGTTCAGGCGGTGTCTACTGAACTGGGTGGC
GAGCGTATCGATATCGTCCTGTGGGATGATAACCCGGCGCAGTTCGTGATTAACGCAATGGCACCGGCAG
ACGTTGCTTCTATCGTGGTGGATGAAGATAAACACACTATGGACATCGCCGTTGAAGCCGGTAATCTGGC
GCAGGCGATTGGCCGTAACGGTCAGAACGTGCGTCTGGCTTCGCAACTGAGCGGTTGGGAACTCAACGTG
ATGACCGTTGACGACCTGCAAGCTAAGCATCAGGCGGAAGCGCACGCAGCGATCGACACCTTCACCAAAT
ATCTCGACATCGACGAAGACTTCGCGACTGTTCTGGTAGAAGAAGGCTTCTCGACGCTGGAAGAATTGGC
CTATGTGCCGATGAAAGAGCTGTTGGAAATCGAAGGCCTTGATGAGCCGACCGTTGAAGCACTGCGCGAG
CGTGCTAAAAATGCACTGGCCACCATTGCACAGGCCCAGGAAGAAAGCCTCGGTGATAACAAACCGGCTG
ACGATCTGCTGAACCTTGAAGGGGTAGATCGTGATTTGGCATTCAAACTGGCCGCCCGTGGCGTTTGTAC
GCTGGAAGATCTCGCCGAACAGGGCATTGATGATCTGGCTGATATCGAAGGGTTGACCGACGAAAAAGCC
GGAGCACTGATTATGGCTGCCCGTAATATTTGCTGGTTCGGTGACGAAGCGACTAGTGGTTCTGGTCATC
ACCATCACCATCACTCCGCGGGTGAGAATCTTTATTTTCAGGGCGCACATATGGCCATGGCAATGTCTCA
GCCAAATGTGTTTGCTAATGATGATAGCATGGTATACGGGGAACTGGCTAGCAAAATGGAGGCCTTCATG
AACACGGCAATCGGAGTGCCGACACTCCAGATCCAGACTAGCAAGATGCACATGCTACTCAACGCCCTGA
TAGCGACGCGTCGACTGCGTGACCAAGAGTCTGCCTTTAATCTGCTGACCCGCGCGGTCGAGGGTTTGAC
CGAAGGATTGGTCAATATGCATGAAAACATGGAGCAAATGAAGATGTACCAAAACATCCATCTCCGTATC
CTTGGCTTGCTGAACAACAGTTTCGGTGCTCCAAACACAGAGCGAGCGGTAACAAAGTGTTTCTTCGATA
TCCGAGAGGAGGTGCGATATAACGTGGAGGCAGCTCGCGCTTTGATTACGTCGCACTTTGTCAATCTGAA
TCAGTTTGACGGAATGCTACGCGACTGCATGGACAACGGAAACAATTATGTGGCCATATCGTTCGGTATC
GCACTGCTGGAGCGCCTCATCATGGACGATCGAGTGATTAATATTGTTTCGGACAACGAATTCATGGCAA
CTGTTGAGCTGCTAGGTAGGCTCACTCAGCATCGCCATCGGTATCCAGAATGCATTGTGAATGCTATTGA
TACGCTCTGGAGCGGAAACTTTAACTCGAGCAGCGACTACAGCCCGTTCAACGGCAATGATCGTTACTTG
TCGGGAGCCTCCCATTACATCCACTCCGGCATGCATCACGTAAGGTCATGCGATACAGATGATCCGCCGG
GCTTACAAGAGAAGACGGAGTTTCTGCTTAAGGATTGGGTTGCACTGTACACGCAACAGAACCAGCAGTC
AACGCGCGATGCACGCAACTTCGGTGCATTTGTTCAGAAGATGAACACATATGGTATCCTGAAAACGGAC
GACTTGATCACCCGTTTTTTCCGCCAGGCCACACACATTTGCACGGATGTGGTGTACAGAATGTTCGCCG
AGCCGAGTTTACCAATCAACCAGGCCAAAAACAAGATATTCCAGTGGATCGATGCGTTCGTCCATCTGAT
TGCAATGCTCGTGCGACACTCAGGCGAAGCAGGTAATCCAACCACCAAGATCAACCTGTTAAACAAGGTG
CTGGGCATTGTGCTGGGAACGCTGATTAAGGACCATGAGATGCGTGGCGTTAGCTTCCAGCAGGTTGGCT
ACCATCGCTTCTTCATGATGCTGTTCATGGAGCTGTGCACGGCCGATGTGATTCTCGAGTCCCTGATGCA
CAGTATTGTGTCGGCCTTCGCCTACACATATCACTTGTTGAATCCCAGCGTGGCTCCGGGATTCTGCTTT
GCTTGGTTGGAGCTCATTTCGCATCGCGTCTTCCTGGGCCGCATCCTGGTCCAAATTCCCGGGCAAAAGG
GCTGGCCACTTTACGCTCAGTTGCTGCAGGACCTTTTTAAATATCTTGCGCCCTTCTTACGCAACACTGA
GCTCGGCAAACCAGTCCAGCTTTTGTACAAGGGGACGCTACGTGTTCTGCTCGTTCTGCTTCACGACTTC
CCGGAGTTCTTGTGCGACTATCATTTTGGGTTCTGTGACACCATCCCGCCCAATTGCGTCCAGATGCGTA
ACATCATCCTGTCGGCGTTTCCGCGCAACATGCGCTTGCCCGATCCCTTCACGCCCAACCTAAAAGTGGA
CATGCTGTCGGACAGTAGTAATGCGCCTAAGGTGCTCAGTAGCTACATTATGAACATCCAGCCCGCGAAC
TTTAAGAAGGATTTGGACTCGTACCTCAAGGCCCGGGCGCCAGTTACTTTTCTATCGGAATTACGTGGTC
ACTTGCAGGTGACAAGCGAGCCAGGAACTCGTTACAACATGGCACTGATGAATGCTCTGGTCATGTATGT
GGGAACTCAGGCGATTGCTTTGATCAGAAACAAAAACTTTGTGCCCAACACCTCGAACATAGCACACAGC
GCCCACATGGATATCTTCCAGAATCTTGCTGTTGACTTGGATACGGAGGGTCGCTATCTGTTCTTGAATG
CGATTGCGAACCAGTTGCGCTATCCCAACAGCCACACGCACTACTTCAGCTGTGCGGTGCTGCATCTGTT
TGCCGAGGCCAACTCGGAGGCAATTCAGGAGCAGATCACTCGCGTACTTCTGGAACGATTGATCGTGAAC
CGCCCGCATCCTTGGGGACTGTTGATCACTTTTATTGAGCTGATCAAAAATCCCATCTACAAGTTCTGGG
ACCATGACTTTGTGCACTGTGCGCCAGAGATCACCAAGCTCTTTGAATCGGTGGCCCGTTCCTGTCTGGC
CAAGTCGAACGTCACCCAGCAGTTGAACATGCCCGTCGTCGATGGCGAGGGCCAGGAGGTAGCCACCATC
AACTGAGGTACCGGATCCGAATTCGAGCTCCGTCGACAAGCTTGCGGCCGCACTCGAGCACCACCACCAC
CACCACTGAGATCCGGCTGCTAACAAAGCCCGAAAGGAAGCTGAGTTGGCTGCTGCCACCGCTGAGCAAT
AACTAGCATAACCCCTTGGGGCCTCTAAACGGGTCTTGAGGGGTTTTTTGCTGAAAGGAGGAACTATATC
CGGAT
Features (pLannotate 1.2.2; 22 found; start..end, strand, type, name):
     12..467     +  rep_origin     f1 ori (sequence partly withheld): f1 bacteriophage origin of replication; arrow indicates direction of (+) strand synthesis
    494..551     +  promoter       AmpR promoter (fragment): bla
    560..1375    -  CDS            KanR: aminoglycoside phosphotransferase; aph(3')-Ia; confers resistance to kanamycin in bacteria or G418 (Geneticin®) in eukaryotes
   1497..2085    +  rep_origin     ori: high-copy-number ColE1/pMB1/pBR322/pUC origin of replication
   2271..2413    -  misc_feature   bom: basis of mobility region from pBR322
   2515..2706    -  CDS            rop: Rop protein, which maintains plasmids at low copy number; rop
   2723..3103    +  CDS            YPB1_ECOLX: Protein predicted: Swiss-Prot protein existence level 4. From Escherichia coli.
   3175..3466    -  CDS            TcR (fragment): tetracycline efflux protein; tet; confers resistance to tetracycline
   3481..3502    -  protein_bind   CAP binding site: CAP binding activates transcription in the presence of cAMP. E. coli catabolite activator protein
   3515..4597    -  CDS            lacI: lac repressor; lacI; The lac repressor binds to the lac operator to inhibit transcription in E. coli. This inhibition can be relieved by adding lactose or isopropyl-β-D-thiogalactopyranoside (IPTG).
   4598..4675    -  promoter       lacI promoter: lacI
   4683..4962    -  CDS            TcR (fragment): tetracycline efflux protein; tet; confers resistance to tetracycline
   4984..5002    +  promoter       T7 promoter: promoter for bacteriophage T7 RNA polymerase
   5003..5027    +  protein_bind   lac operator: The lac repressor binds to the lac operator to inhibit transcription in E. coli. This inhibition can be relieved by adding lactose or isopropyl-β-D-thiogalactopyranoside (IPTG). lac repressor encoded by lacI
   5042..5064    +  RBS            RBS: efficient ribosome binding site from bacteriophage T7 gene 10 (Olins and Rangwala, 1989)
   5074..6552    +  CDS            NusA: transcription elongation protein (N utilization substance protein A); nusA; highly soluble in E. coli
   6568..6585    +  CDS            7xHis (fragment): 6xHis affinity tag
   6592..6614    +  CDS            capTEV™ (fragment): composite tag for in vivo biotinylation, TEV protease cleavage, and 6xHis tagging
   6622..9003    +  CDS            CNOT1 (fragment): CNOT1_HUMAN - Also known as CDC39, KIAA1007, NOT1. Experimental evidence at protein level: Swiss-Prot protein existence level 1. Scaffolding component of the CCR4-NOT complex which is one of the major cellular mRNA deadenylases and is linked to various cellular processes including bulk mRNA degradation, miRNA-mediated repression, translational repression during translational initiation and general transcription regulation. Additional complex functions may be a consequence of its influence on mRNA expression. Its scaffolding function implies its interaction with the catalytic complex module and
   9080..9097    +  CDS            9xHis (fragment): 9xHis affinity tag
   9107..9156    +  CDS            SET1 (fragment): solubility-enhancement tag derived from T7 phage gene 10B
   9164..9211    +  terminator     T7 terminator: transcription terminator for bacteriophage T7 RNA polymerase
