[The description below was written by a language model from this plasmid's Addgene catalogue record and pLannotate feature annotations shown in this document.]
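Description:
pETM-60-DmNot1_1710-2505_R is a 9.2 kb bacterial expression plasmid for producing a C-terminal fragment (residues 1710–2505) of Drosophila melanogaster Not1, the scaffold subunit of the CCR4-NOT deadenylase complex. The catalogue lists the backbone as unknown, but the name and depositor comment indicate a modified pETM-60 carrying an NdeI site just upstream of the insert. It is propagated in E. coli under kanamycin selection (aph(3')-Ia). It replicates from a ColE1/pBR322-type origin accompanied by the bom region and the rop gene, which is consistent with the recorded low copy number. An f1 origin is also present, and short tetracycline-resistance fragments appear to be backbone remnants.

Expression is driven by a T7 promoter with an adjacent lac operator and the T7 gene 10 ribosome binding site. A plasmid-borne lacI gene supplies the repressor, so transcription needs a host that provides T7 RNA polymerase and is induced with IPTG. The open reading frame begins with NusA, a highly soluble E. coli protein used as a solubility-enhancing fusion partner. This is followed by a 6xHis tag and a short match to a TEV-cleavage-containing tag, which probably represents a protease site for removing the NusA-His portion after purification. The Not1 fragment follows and was annotated by homology to human CNOT1. A second His-tag sequence and a short T7 gene 10B-derived fragment lie further downstream before the T7 terminator. The record does not show whether these are in frame with the insert or lie beyond its stop codon. The construct is suited to recombinant production and affinity purification of this Not1 region, for example for studies of CCR4-NOT subunit interactions. The depositor sequence may be theoretical rather than fully verified.
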