Addgene plasmid #147440: pETM-60-DmNot1_1710-2505_R
Purpose: Bacterial Expression of DmNot1_1710-2505
Depositing lab: Elisa Izaurralde. Depositing organization: Max Planck Institute for Developmental Biology. Publication: NOT10 and C2orf29/NOT11 form a conserved module of the CCR4-NOT complex that docks onto the NOT1 N-terminal domain. Bawankar P, Loh B, Wohlbold L, Schmidt S, Izaurralde E. RNA Biol. 2013 Feb;10(2):228-44. doi: 10.4161/rna.23018. Epub 2013 Jan 9. PubMed 23303381.
Backbone
  Vector backbone: Unknown
  Vector type: Bacterial Expression
Growth in bacteria
  Bacterial resistance: Kanamycin, 50 μg/mL
  Growth temperature: 37°C
  Growth strain: DH5alpha
  Copy number: Low Copy
Gene/Insert
  Gene/Insert name: DmNot1_1710-2505
  Species: D. melanogaster (fly)
  Entrez Gene: Not1 (a.k.a. Dmel_CG34407, CG1874, CG1884, CG34407, Dmel\CG34407, Dmel_CG1874, Dmel_CG1884, NOT, NOT1, anon-EST:Liang-1.29, anon-WO0118547.221, clone 1.29, not1)
  Cloning method: Unknown
Terms and licenses: Academic/Nonprofit Terms; Industry Terms: Not Available to Industry
Depositor comments: modified pETM-60 NdeI site at pos. 6621 Plasmids from this collection were made available to the research community and donated after the lab closed. Please note that the sequence provided by the depositing laboratory may be theoretical/predicted or based on Sanger sequencing results. There may be discrepancies between sequencing results obtained by Addgene and the depositor sequence. If an Addgene verified sequence is not available, please contact before placing your order to request that our lab fully sequence the plasmid.
How to cite: pETM-60-DmNot1_1710-2505_R was a gift from Elisa Izaurralde (Addgene plasmid # 147440 ; http://n2t.net/addgene:147440 ; RRID:Addgene_147440)
